Addgene plasmid #214142: delCMV-mCherry-2x-Rhotekin-GBD
Purpose: Rho activity sensor
Depositing lab: Leif Dehmelt. Publication: Rho GTPase activity crosstalk mediated by Arhgef11 and Arhgef12 coordinates cell protrusion-retraction cycles. Nanda S, Calderon A, Sachan A, Duong TT, Koch J, Xin X, Solouk-Stahlberg D, Wu YW, Nalbant P, Dehmelt L. Nat Commun. 2023 Dec 15;14(1):8356. doi: 10.1038/s41467-023-43875-y. PubMed 38102112.
Backbone
  Vector backbone: delCMV-mCherry
  Total vector size (bp): 4776
  Vector type: Mammalian Expression
  Selectable markers: Neomycin (select with G418)
Growth in bacteria
  Bacterial resistance: Kanamycin, 50 μg/mL
  Growth temperature: 37°C
  Growth strain: DH5alpha
  Copy number: High Copy
Gene/Insert
  Gene/Insert name: 3xRhotekin-GBD
  Species: M. musculus (mouse)
  Insert size (bp): 246
  Mutation: Only the GTPase binding domain (GBD) is included
  Entrez Gene: Rtkn
  Promoter: delCMV
  Tag / fusion protein: mCherry (N terminal on backbone)
  Cloning method: Gibson Cloning
  Sequencing primers: 5′ whole plasmid sequencing
Resource information
  A portion of this plasmid was derived from a plasmid made by: Ryohei Yasuda (Addgene plasmid # 29675)
Terms and licenses: Academic/Nonprofit Terms; Industry Terms: Not Available to Industry
Depositor comments: the delCMV promotor was derived from Watanabe and Mitchison, 2002, Science, 295:1083
How to cite: delCMV-mCherry-2x-Rhotekin-GBD was a gift from Leif Dehmelt (Addgene plasmid # 214142 ; http://n2t.net/addgene:214142 ; RRID:Addgene_214142)
