[The description below was written by a language model from this plasmid's Addgene catalogue record and pLannotate feature annotations shown in this document.]
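Description:
delCMV-mCherry-2x-Rhotekin-GBD is a 4,776 bp mammalian expression plasmid encoding a fluorescent translocation sensor for active Rho GTPase. It sits on a delCMV-mCherry backbone with the architecture of a standard fluorescent-protein fusion vector. A high-copy ColE1/pUC origin supports propagation in E. coli, and an f1 origin is also present. A single Tn5 NeoR/KanR cassette is driven by tandem bacterial (bla) and SV40 early promoters and terminated by the HSV TK polyadenylation signal. This cassette gives kanamycin resistance in bacteria and G418 selection in mammalian cells.

The payload is an N-terminal mCherry fused in frame, through remnants of the multiple cloning site, to the GTPase-binding domain (GBD) of mouse Rhotekin (Rtkn), with an SV40 poly(A) signal downstream. Only the GBD is included. This domain binds Rho selectively in its GTP-loaded state, so the red fusion accumulates where Rho is active, typically at the plasma membrane. Expression comes from delCMV, a truncated CMV promoter, which the annotation shows as only short fragments of the CMV enhancer and minimal promoter. Such a weakened promoter gives low expression, which generally suits live-cell sensors by limiting background signal and interference with endogenous signalling.

The record is inconsistent on copy number. The plasmid name says 2x, the insert field says 3x, and the stated insert size of 246 bp matches the single annotated Rtkn fragment. An unannotated stretch of about 250 bp between mCherry and that fragment could hold a further GBD copy, but this is not confirmed. The annotation tool matched the fragment to the rat orthologue, whereas the catalogue lists mouse. The associated work concerns Rho GTPase activity crosstalk during cell protrusion-retraction cycles.
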