Features (pLannotate 1.2.2; 17 found; start..end, strand, type, name):
     97..218     +  polyA_signal   SV40 poly(A) signal: SV40 polyadenylation signal
    252..680     -  rep_origin     f1 ori (sequence partly withheld): f1 bacteriophage origin of replication; arrow indicates direction of (+) strand synthesis
    707..811     +  promoter       AmpR promoter: bla
    813..1170    +  promoter       SV40 promoter: SV40 enhancer and early promoter
   1205..1999    +  CDS            NeoR/KanR: aminoglycoside phosphotransferase from Tn5; aph(3')-II (or nptII); confers resistance to neomycin, kanamycin, and G418 (Geneticin®)
   2020..2172    +  CDS            ble (fragment): BLE_KLEPN - Experimental evidence at protein level: Swiss-Prot protein existence level 1. Binding protein with a strong affinity to the bleomycin family of antibiotics. Binds to CL990; an antimitotic-antibiotic compound. From Klebsiella pneumoniae.
   2231..2278    +  polyA_signal   HSV TK poly(A) signal: herpes simplex virus thymidine kinase polyadenylation signal (Cole and Stacy, 1985)
   2369..2385    -  polyA_signal   bGH poly(A) signal (fragment): bovine growth hormone polyadenylation signal
   2607..3195    +  rep_origin     ori: high-copy-number ColE1/pMB1/pBR322/pUC origin of replication
   3254..3313    +  rep_origin     RSF ori (fragment): Plasmids containing the RSF 1030 origin of replication can be propagated in E. coli cells that contain additional plasmids with compatible origins.
   3321..3413    +  enhancer       CMV enhancer (fragment): human cytomegalovirus immediate early enhancer
   3411..3434    +  promoter       minimal CMV promoter (fragment): human cytomegalovirus (CMV) immediate early promoter
   3479..4186    +  CDS            mCherry: mCherry is a basic (constitutively fluorescent) red fluorescent protein published in 2004, derived from Discosoma sp.. It is reported to be a very rapidly-maturing monomer with low acid sensitivity.
   4187..4221    +  misc_feature   MCS (fragment): multiple cloning site
   4478..4494    +  misc_feature   MCS (fragment): multiple cloning site
   4496..4741    +  CDS            Rtkn (fragment): RTKN_RAT - Experimental evidence at protein level: Swiss-Prot protein existence level 1. Mediates Rho signaling to activate NF-kappa-B and may confer increased resistance to apoptosis to cells in gastric tumorigenesis. May play a novel role in the organization of septin structures (By similarity). From Rattus norvegicus (Rat).
   4766..74      +  CDS            large T antigen (fragment) (across the origin): large T antigen from SV40 (simian virus 40)
>Addgene plasmid #214142 | delCMV-mCherry-2x-Rhotekin-GBD | addgene full sequence | sequence record 429695 | Addgene NGS Result
AGCCATACCACATTTGTAGAGGTTTTACTTGCTTTAAAAAACCTCCCACACCTCCCCCTGAACCTGAAAC
ATAAAATGAATGCAATTGTTGTTGTTAACTTGTTTATTGCAGCTTATAATGGTTACAAATAAAGCAATAG
CATCACAAATTTCACAAATAAAGCATTTTTTTCACTGCATTCTAGTTGTGGTTTGTCCAAACTCATCAAT
GTATCTTAACGCGTAAATTGTAAGCGTTAATATTTTGTTAAAATTCGCGTTAAATTTTTGTTAAATCAGC
TCATTTTTTAACCAATAGGCCGAAATCGGCAAAATCCCTTATAAATCAAAAGAATAGACCGAGATAGGGT
[37 nt withheld, positions 351-387]
AAAGAACGTGGACTCCAACGTCAAAGG
[49 nt withheld, positions 415-463]
T
[91 nt withheld, positions 465-555]
G
[124 nt withheld, positions 557-680]
CAGGTGGCACTTTTCGGGGAAATGTGCGCGGAACCCCTATTTGTTTATTTTTCTAAATACATTCAAATAT
GTATCCGCTCATGAGACAATAACCCTGATAAATGCTTCAATAATATTGAAAAAGGAAGAGTCCTGAGGCG
GAAAGAACCAGCTGTGGAATGTGTGTCAGTTAGGGTGTGGAAAGTCCCCAGGCTCCCCAGCAGGCAGAAG
TATGCAAAGCATGCATCTCAATTAGTCAGCAACCAGGTGTGGAAAGTCCCCAGGCTCCCCAGCAGGCAGA
AGTATGCAAAGCATGCATCTCAATTAGTCAGCAACCATAGTCCCGCCCCTAACTCCGCCCATCCCGCCCC
TAACTCCGCCCAGTTCCGCCCATTCTCCGCCCCATGGCTGACTAATTTTTTTTATTTATGCAGAGGCCGA
GGCCGCCTCGGCCTCTGAGCTATTCCAGAAGTAGTGAGGAGGCTTTTTTGGAGGCCTAGGCTTTTGCAAA
GATCGATCAAGAGACAGGATGAGGATCGTTTCGCATGATTGAACAAGATGGATTGCACGCAGGTTCTCCG
GCCGCTTGGGTGGAGAGGCTATTCGGCTATGACTGGGCACAACAGACAATCGGCTGCTCTGATGCCGCCG
TGTTCCGGCTGTCAGCGCAGGGGCGCCCGGTTCTTTTTGTCAAGACCGACCTGTCCGGTGCCCTGAATGA
ACTGCAAGACGAGGCAGCGCGGCTATCGTGGCTGGCCACGACGGGCGTTCCTTGCGCAGCTGTGCTCGAC
GTTGTCACTGAAGCGGGAAGGGACTGGCTGCTATTGGGCGAAGTGCCGGGGCAGGATCTCCTGTCATCTC
ACCTTGCTCCTGCCGAGAAAGTATCCATCATGGCTGATGCAATGCGGCGGCTGCATACGCTTGATCCGGC
TACCTGCCCATTCGACCACCAAGCGAAACATCGCATCGAGCGAGCACGTACTCGGATGGAAGCCGGTCTT
GTCGATCAGGATGATCTGGACGAAGAGCATCAGGGGCTCGCGCCAGCCGAACTGTTCGCCAGGCTCAAGG
CGAGCATGCCCGACGGCGAGGATCTCGTCGTGACCCATGGCGATGCCTGCTTGCCGAATATCATGGTGGA
AAATGGCCGCTTTTCTGGATTCATCGACTGTGGCCGGCTGGGTGTGGCGGACCGCTATCAGGACATAGCG
TTGGCTACCCGTGATATTGCTGAAGAGCTTGGCGGCGAATGGGCTGACCGCTTCCTCGTGCTTTACGGTA
TCGCCGCTCCCGATTCACAGCGCATCGCCTTCTATCGCCTTCTTGACGAGTTCTTCTGAGCGGGACTCTG
GGGTTCGAAATGACCGACCAAGCGACGCCCAACCTGCCATCACGAGATTTCGATTCCACCGCCGCCTTCT
ATGAAAGGTTGGGCTTCGGAATCGTTTTCCGGGACGCCGGCTGGATGATCCTCCAGCGCGGGGATCTCAT
GCTGGAGTTCTTCGCCCACCCTAGGGGGAGGCTAACTGAAACACGGAAGGAGACAATACCGGAAGGAACC
CGCGCTATGACGGCAATAAAAAGACAGAATAAAACGCACGGTGTTGGGTCGTTTGTTCATAAACGCGGGG
TTCGGTCCCAGGGCTGGCACTCTGTCGATACCCCACCGAGACCCCATTGGGGCCAATACGCCCGCGTTTC
TTCCTTTTCCCCACCCCACCCCCCAAGTTCGGGTGAAGGCCCAGGGCTCGCAGCCAACGTCGGGGCGGCA
GGCCCTGCCATAGCCTCAGGTTACTCATATATACTTTAGATTGATTTAAAACTTCATTTTTAATTTAAAA
GGATCTAGGTGAAGATCCTTTTTGATAATCTCATGACCAAAATCCCTTAACGTGAGTTTTCGTTCCACTG
AGCGTCAGACCCCGTAGAAAAGATCAAAGGATCTTCTTGAGATCCTTTTTTTCTGCGCGTAATCTGCTGC
TTGCAAACAAAAAAACCACCGCTACCAGCGGTGGTTTGTTTGCCGGATCAAGAGCTACCAACTCTTTTTC
CGAAGGTAACTGGCTTCAGCAGAGCGCAGATACCAAATACTGTTCTTCTAGTGTAGCCGTAGTTAGGCCA
CCACTTCAAGAACTCTGTAGCACCGCCTACATACCTCGCTCTGCTAATCCTGTTACCAGTGGCTGCTGCC
AGTGGCGATAAGTCGTGTCTTACCGGGTTGGACTCAAGACGATAGTTACCGGATAAGGCGCAGCGGTCGG
GCTGAACGGGGGGTTCGTGCACACAGCCCAGCTTGGAGCGAACGACCTACACCGAACTGAGATACCTACA
GCGTGAGCTATGAGAAAGCGCCACGCTTCCCGAAGGGAGAAAGGCGGACAGGTATCCGGTAAGCGGCAGG
GTCGGAACAGGAGAGCGCACGAGGGAGCTTCCAGGGGGAAACGCCTGGTATCTTTATAGTCCTGTCGGGT
TTCGCCACCTCTGACTTGAGCGTCGATTTTTGTGATGCTCGTCAGGGGGGCGGAGCCTATGGAAAAACGC
CAGCAACGCGGCCTTTTTACGGTTCCTGGCCTTTTGCTGGCCTTTTGCTGGCCTTTTGCTCACATGTTCT
TTCCTGCGTTATCCCCTGATTCTGTGGATAACCGTATTACCGCCATGCATTAGTTATTAATAGTAATCAA
TTACGGGGTCATTAGTTCATAGCCCATATATGGAGTTCCGCGTTACATAACTTACGGTAAATGGCCCGCC
TGGGAGGTCTATATAAGCAGAGCTGGTTTAGTGAACCGTCAGATCCGCTAGCGCTACCGGTCGCCACCAT
GGTGAGCAAGGGCGAGGAGGATAACATGGCCATCATCAAGGAGTTCATGCGCTTCAAGGTGCACATGGAG
GGCTCCGTGAACGGCCACGAGTTCGAGATCGAGGGCGAGGGCGAGGGCCGCCCCTACGAGGGCACCCAGA
CCGCCAAGCTGAAGGTGACCAAGGGTGGCCCCCTGCCCTTCGCCTGGGACATCCTGTCCCCTCAGTTCAT
GTACGGCTCCAAGGCCTACGTGAAGCACCCCGCCGACATCCCCGACTACTTGAAGCTGTCCTTCCCCGAG
GGCTTCAAGTGGGAGCGCGTGATGAACTTCGAGGACGGCGGCGTGGTGACCGTGACCCAGGACTCCTCCC
TGCAGGACGGCGAGTTCATCTACAAGGTGAAGCTGCGCGGCACCAACTTCCCCTCCGACGGCCCCGTAAT
GCAGAAGAAGACCATGGGCTGGGAGGCCTCCTCCGAGCGGATGTACCCCGAGGACGGCGCCCTGAAGGGC
GAGATCAAGCAGAGGCTGAAGCTGAAGGACGGCGGCCACTACGACGCTGAGGTCAAGACCACCTACAAGG
CCAAGAAGCCCGTGCAGCTGCCCGGCGCCTACAACGTCAACATCAAGTTGGACATCACCTCCCACAACGA
GGACTACACCATCGTGGAACAGTACGAACGCGCCGAGGGCCGCCACTCCACCGGCGGCATGGACGAGCTG
TACAAGTCCGGACTCAGATCTCGAGCTCAAGCTTCGAATTCCCTGGAGGACCTCAATATGCTCTACATCC
GGCAGATGGCACTCAGCCTGGAGGACACAGAGCTGCAGAGGAAACTAGATCATGAGATCCGGATGAGGGA
TGGGGCCTGCAAGCTGCTGGCAGCCTGCTCCCAGCGAGAGCAGGCTCTGGAAGCCACCAAGAGCCTGCTG
GTGTGCAACAGCCGTATTCTCAGCTACATGGGTGAGCTGCAGCGGCGAAAGGAGGCCCAGGTGCTGGAGA
AGACAGGCTCCGGACTCGCTCAAGCTTCGAATTCCCTGGAGGACCTCAATATGCTCTACATCCGGCAGAT
GGCACTCAGCCTGGAGGACACAGAGCTGCAGAGGAAACTAGATCATGAGATCCGGATGAGGGATGGGGCC
TGCAAGCTGCTGGCAGCCTGCTCCCAGCGAGAGCAGGCTCTGGAAGCCACCAAGAGCCTGCTGGTGTGCA
ACAGCCGTATTCTCAGCTACATGGGTGAGCTGCAGCGGCGAAAGGAGGCCCAGGTGCTGGAGAAGACAGG
CTAGGGATCCATGGATCTAGATAACTGATCATAATC
